>Addgene plasmid #80046 | pCMV-EPN-01 | depositor full sequence | sequence record 150316 | pCMV-EPN-01 sequence 6305 bps
GACGGATCGGGAGATCTCCCGATCCCCTATGGTGCACTCTCAGTACAATCTGCTCTGATGCCGCATAGTT
AAGCCAGTATCTGCTCCCTGCTTGTGTGTTGGAGGTCGCTGAGTAGTGCGCGAGCAAAATTTAAGCTACA
ACAAGGCAAGGCTTGACCGACAATTGCATGAAGAATCTGCTTAGGGTTAGGCGTTTTGCGCTGCTTCGCG
ATGTACGGGCCAGATATACGCGTTGACATTGATTATTGACTAGTTATTAATAGTAATCAATTACGGGGTC
ATTAGTTCATAGCCCATATATGGAGTTCCGCGTTACATAACTTACGGTAAATGGCCCGCCTGGCTGACCG
CCCAACGACCCCCGCCCATTGACGTCAATAATGACGTATGTTCCCATAGTAACGCCAATAGGGACTTTCC
ATTGACGTCAATGGGTGGAGTATTTACGGTAAACTGCCCACTTGGCAGTACATCAAGTGTATCATATGCC
AAGTACGCCCCCTATTGACGTCAATGACGGTAAATGGCCCGCCTGGCATTATGCCCAGTACATGACCTTA
TGGGACTTTCCTACTTGGCAGTACATCTACGTATTAGTCATCGCTATTACCATGGTGATGCGGTTTTGGC
AGTACATCAATGGGCGTGGATAGCGGTTTGACTCACGGGGATTTCCAAGTCTCCACCCCATTGACGTCAA
TGGGAGTTTGTTTTGGCACCAAAATCAACGGGACTTTCCAAAATGTCGTAACAACTCCGCCCCATTGACG
CAAATGGGCGGTAGGCGTGTACGGTGGGAGGTCTATATAAGCAGAGCTCTCTGGCTAACTAGAGAACCCA
CTGCTTACTGGCTTATCGAAATTAATACGACTCACTATAGGGAGACCCAAGCTGGCTAGCGTTTAAACGG
GCCCTCTAGAATTATCGATCCGGAGGTACCCGGGCGGCCGCATGGGTGCGCGTGCGTCTGGTTCTAAATC
TGGCTCCGGCTCTGACTCTGGTAGCAAAATCGAAGAGCTGTTCAAGAAACACAAGATCGTTGCCGTGCTG
CGTGCCAATAGTGTGGAAGAAGCGAAAAAGAAAGCGCTGGCGGTTTTCCTGGGCGGCGTTCATCTGATTG
AAATTACCTTTACCGTGCCGGATGCGGATACCGTGATTAAGGAACTGAGCTTTCTGAAGGAAATGGGCGC
GATTATTGGTGCGGGCACCGTGACCAGCGTGGAGCAGTGCCGTAAAGCGGTGGAAAGTGGCGCCGAATTC
ATTGTGAGTCCGCACCTGGACGAGGAAATTAGCCAATTTTGCAAGGAGAAGGGTGTGTTCTATATGCCAG
GCGTTATGACCCCGACCGAACTGGTGAAAGCCATGAAACTGGGCCATACCATCTTAAAACTGTTTCCGGG
TGAGGTGGTGGGTCCGCAGTTTGTTAAAGCGATGAAAGGTCCGTTTCCGAATGTGAAATTTGTGCCAACC
GGCGGTGTTAATCTGGACAATGTGTGCGAATGGTTCAAAGCGGGCGTGCTGGCCGTGGGCGTGGGCAGCG
CGTTAGTGAAAGGCACCCCGGTGGAAGTGGCGGAAAAGGCCAAGGCGTTCGTTGAGAAGATTCGTGGCTG
CACCGAACAGAAACTGATTAGCGAAGAAGATCTGCAGTCTCGTCCGGAACCGACCGCACCGCCGGAAGAA
TCTTTCCGTTCTGGTGTTGAAACCACCACGCCACCGCAAAAACAGGAGCCGATCGACAAAGAACTGTACC
CGCTGACCTCTCTGCGTTCTCTGTTCGGTAACGACCCGTCTTCTCAGTGACTCGAGAAGCTTGCTAGCAG
ATCTTTTTCCCTCTGCCAAAAATTATGGGGACATCATGAAGCCCCTTGAGCACTTAAGTTTAAACCGCTG
ATCAGCCTCGACTGTGCCTTCTAGTTGCCAGCCATCTGTTGTTTGCCCCTCCCCCGTGCCTTCCTTGACC
CTGGAAGGTGCCACTCCCACTGTCCTTTCCTAATAAAATGAGGAAATTGCATCGCATTGTCTGAGTAGGT
GTCATTCTATTCTGGGGGGTGGGGTGGGGCAGGACAGCAAGGGGGAGGATTGGGAAGACAATAGCAGGCA
TGCTGGGGATGCGGTGGGCTCTATGGCTTCTGAGGCGGAAAGAACCAGCTGGGGCTCTAGGGGGTATCCC
C
[124 nt withheld, positions 2172-2295]
C
[91 nt withheld, positions 2297-2387]
A
[49 nt withheld, positions 2389-2437]
CCTTTGACGTTGGAGTCCACGTTCTTT
[37 nt withheld, positions 2465-2501]
ACCCTATCTCGGTCTATTCTTTTGATTTATAAGGGATTTTGCCGATTTCGGCCTATTGGTTAAAAAATGA
GCTGATTTAACAAAAATTTAACGCGAATTAATTCTGTGGAATGTGTGTCAGTTAGGGTGTGGAAAGTCCC
CAGGCTCCCCAGCAGGCAGAAGTATGCAAAGCATGCATCTCAATTAGTCAGCAACCAGGTGTGGAAAGTC
CCCAGGCTCCCCAGCAGGCAGAAGTATGCAAAGCATGCATCTCAATTAGTCAGCAACCATAGTCCCGCCC
CTAACTCCGCCCATCCCGCCCCTAACTCCGCCCAGTTCCGCCCATTCTCCGCCCCATGGCTGACTAATTT
TTTTTATTTATGCAGAGGCCGAGGCCGCCTCTGCCTCTGAGCTATTCCAGAAGTAGTGAGGAGGCTTTTT
TGGAGGCCTAGGCTTTTGCAAAAAGCTCCCGGGAGCTTGTATATCCATTTTCGGATCTGATCAAGAGACA
GGATGAGGATCGTTTCGCATGATTGAACAAGATGGATTGCACGCAGGTTCTCCGGCCGCTTGGGTGGAGA
GGCTATTCGGCTATGACTGGGCACAACAGACAATCGGCTGCTCTGATGCCGCCGTGTTCCGGCTGTCAGC
GCAGGGGCGCCCGGTTCTTTTTGTCAAGACCGACCTGTCCGGTGCCCTGAATGAACTGCAGGACGAGGCA
GCGCGGCTATCGTGGCTGGCCACGACGGGCGTTCCTTGCGCAGCTGTGCTCGACGTTGTCACTGAAGCGG
GAAGGGACTGGCTGCTATTGGGCGAAGTGCCGGGGCAGGATCTCCTGTCATCTCACCTTGCTCCTGCCGA
GAAAGTATCCATCATGGCTGATGCAATGCGGCGGCTGCATACGCTTGATCCGGCTACCTGCCCATTCGAC
CACCAAGCGAAACATCGCATCGAGCGAGCACGTACTCGGATGGAAGCCGGTCTTGTCGATCAGGATGATC
TGGACGAAGAGCATCAGGGGCTCGCGCCAGCCGAACTGTTCGCCAGGCTCAAGGCGCGCATGCCCGACGG
CGAGGATCTCGTCGTGACCCATGGCGATGCCTGCTTGCCGAATATCATGGTGGAAAATGGCCGCTTTTCT
GGATTCATCGACTGTGGCCGGCTGGGTGTGGCGGACCGCTATCAGGACATAGCGTTGGCTACCCGTGATA
TTGCTGAAGAGCTTGGCGGCGAATGGGCTGACCGCTTCCTCGTGCTTTACGGTATCGCCGCTCCCGATTC
GCAGCGCATCGCCTTCTATCGCCTTCTTGACGAGTTCTTCTGAGCGGGACTCTGGGGTTCGAAATGACCG
ACCAAGCGACGCCCAACCTGCCATCACGAGATTTCGATTCCACCGCCGCCTTCTATGAAAGGTTGGGCTT
CGGAATCGTTTTCCGGGACGCCGGCTGGATGATCCTCCAGCGCGGGGATCTCATGCTGGAGTTCTTCGCC
CACCCCAACTTGTTTATTGCAGCTTATAATGGTTACAAATAAAGCAATAGCATCACAAATTTCACAAATA
AAGCATTTTTTTCACTGCATTCTAGTTGTGGTTTGTCCAAACTCATCAATGTATCTTATCATGTCTGTAT
ACCGTCGACCTCTAGCTAGAGCTTGGCGTAATCATGGTCATAGCTGTTTCCTGTGTGAAATTGTTATCCG
CTCACAATTCCACACAACATACGAGCCGGAAGCATAAAGTGTAAAGCCTGGGGTGCCTAATGAGTGAGCT
AACTCACATTAATTGCGTTGCGCTCACTGCCCGCTTTCCAGTCGGGAAACCTGTCGTGCCAGCTGCATTA
ATGAATCGGCCAACGCGCGGGGAGAGGCGGTTTGCGTATTGGGCGCTCTTCCGCTTCCTCGCTCACTGAC
TCGCTGCGCTCGGTCGTTCGGCTGCGGCGAGCGGTATCAGCTCACTCAAAGGCGGTAATACGGTTATCCA
CAGAATCAGGGGATAACGCAGGAAAGAACATGTGAGCAAAAGGCCAGCAAAAGGCCAGGAACCGTAAAAA
GGCCGCGTTGCTGGCGTTTTTCCATAGGCTCCGCCCCCCTGACGAGCATCACAAAAATCGACGCTCAAGT
CAGAGGTGGCGAAACCCGACAGGACTATAAAGATACCAGGCGTTTCCCCCTGGAAGCTCCCTCGTGCGCT
CTCCTGTTCCGACCCTGCCGCTTACCGGATACCTGTCCGCCTTTCTCCCTTCGGGAAGCGTGGCGCTTTC
TCATAGCTCACGCTGTAGGTATCTCAGTTCGGTGTAGGTCGTTCGCTCCAAGCTGGGCTGTGTGCACGAA
CCCCCCGTTCAGCCCGACCGCTGCGCCTTATCCGGTAACTATCGTCTTGAGTCCAACCCGGTAAGACACG
ACTTATCGCCACTGGCAGCAGCCACTGGTAACAGGATTAGCAGAGCGAGGTATGTAGGCGGTGCTACAGA
GTTCTTGAAGTGGTGGCCTAACTACGGCTACACTAGAAGAACAGTATTTGGTATCTGCGCTCTGCTGAAG
CCAGTTACCTTCGGAAAAAGAGTTGGTAGCTCTTGATCCGGCAAACAAACCACCGCTGGTAGCGGTGGTT
TTTTTGTTTGCAAGCAGCAGATTACGCGCAGAAAAAAAGGATCTCAAGAAGATCCTTTGATCTTTTCTAC
GGGGTCTGACGCTCAGTGGAACGAAAACTCACGTTAAGGGATTTTGGTCATGAGATTATCAAAAAGGATC
TTCACCTAGATCCTTTTAAATTAAAAATGAAGTTTTAAATCAATCTAAAGTATATATGAGTAAACTTGGT
CTGACAGTTACCAATGCTTAATCAGTGAGGCACCTATCTCAGCGATCTGTCTATTTCGTTCATCCATAGT
TGCCTGACTCCCCGTCGTGTAGATAACTACGATACGGGAGGGCTTACCATCTGGCCCCAGTGCTGCAATG
ATACCGCGAGACCCACGCTCACCGGCTCCAGATTTATCAGCAATAAACCAGCCAGCCGGAAGGGCCGAGC
GCAGAAGTGGTCCTGCAACTTTATCCGCCTCCATCCAGTCTATTAATTGTTGCCGGGAAGCTAGAGTAAG
TAGTTCGCCAGTTAATAGTTTGCGCAACGTTGTTGCCATTGCTACAGGCATCGTGGTGTCACGCTCGTCG
TTTGGTATGGCTTCATTCAGCTCCGGTTCCCAACGATCAAGGCGAGTTACATGATCCCCCATGTTGTGCA
AAAAAGCGGTTAGCTCCTTCGGTCCTCCGATCGTTGTCAGAAGTAAGTTGGCCGCAGTGTTATCACTCAT
GGTTATGGCAGCACTGCATAATTCTCTTACTGTCATGCCATCCGTAAGATGCTTTTCTGTGACTGGTGAG
TACTCAACCAAGTCATTCTGAGAATAGTGTATGCGGCGACCGAGTTGCTCTTGCCCGGCGTCAATACGGG
ATAATACCGCGCCACATAGCAGAACTTTAAAAGTGCTCATCATTGGAAAACGTTCTTCGGGGCGAAAACT
CTCAAGGATCTTACCGCTGTTGAGATCCAGTTCGATGTAACCCACTCGTGCACCCAACTGATCTTCAGCA
TCTTTTACTTTCACCAGCGTTTCTGGGTGAGCAAAAACAGGAAGGCAAAATGCCGCAAAAAAGGGAATAA
GGGCGACACGGAAATGTTGAATACTCATACTCTTCCTTTTTCAATATTATTGAAGCATTTATCAGGGTTA
TTGTCTCATGAGCGGATACATATTTGAATGTATTTAGAAAAATAAACAAATAGGGGTTCCGCGCACATTT
CCCCGAAAAGTGCCACCTGACGTC
Features (pLannotate 1.2.2; 20 found; start..end, strand, type, name):
     28..80      -  misc_feature   bom (fragment): basis of mobility region from pBR322
    235..614     +  enhancer       CMV enhancer: human cytomegalovirus immediate early enhancer
    615..818     +  promoter       CMV promoter: human cytomegalovirus (CMV) immediate early promoter
    814..847     +  LTR            5' LTR (truncated) (fragment): truncated 5' long terminal repeat (LTR) from HIV-1
    863..881     +  promoter       T7 promoter: promoter for bacteriophage T7 RNA polymerase
   1642..1797    +  CDS            gag (fragment): GAG_HV1H2 - Experimental evidence at protein level: Swiss-Prot protein existence level 1. [p6-gag]: Plays a role in budding of the assembled particle by interacting with the host class E VPS proteins TSG101 and PDCD6IP/AIP1. From Human immunodeficiency virus type 1 group M subtype B (isolate HXB2) (HIV-1).
   1902..2126    +  polyA_signal   bGH poly(A) signal: bovine growth hormone polyadenylation signal
   2130..2151    +  promoter       SV40 promoter (fragment): SV40 enhancer and early promoter
   2172..2600    +  rep_origin     f1 ori (sequence partly withheld): f1 bacteriophage origin of replication; arrow indicates direction of (+) strand synthesis
   2614..2943    +  promoter       SV40 promoter: SV40 enhancer and early promoter
   3010..3801    +  CDS            neo: KKA2_KLEPN - Also known as kan, nptII. Experimental evidence at protein level: Swiss-Prot protein existence level 1. Resistance to kanamycin, neomycin, paromomycin, ribostamycin, butirosin and gentamicin B. From Klebsiella pneumoniae.
   3825..3983    +  CDS            ble (fragment): BLE_KLEPN - Experimental evidence at protein level: Swiss-Prot protein existence level 1. Binding protein with a strong affinity to the bleomycin family of antibiotics. Binds to CL990; an antimitotic-antibiotic compound. From Klebsiella pneumoniae.
   3978..4099    +  polyA_signal   SV40 poly(A) signal: SV40 polyadenylation signal
   4172..4188    -  protein_bind   lac operator: The lac repressor binds to the lac operator to inhibit transcription in E. coli. This inhibition can be relieved by adding lactose or isopropyl-β-D-thiogalactopyranoside (IPTG). lac repressor encoded by lacI
   4196..4226    -  promoter       lac promoter: promoter for the E. coli lac operon
   4241..4262    -  protein_bind   CAP binding site: CAP binding activates transcription in the presence of cAMP. E. coli catabolite activator protein
   4275..4367    -  CDS            lacI (fragment): lac repressor; lacI; The lac repressor binds to the lac operator to inhibit transcription in E. coli. This inhibition can be relieved by adding lactose or isopropyl-β-D-thiogalactopyranoside (IPTG).
   4550..5138    -  rep_origin     ori: high-copy-number ColE1/pMB1/pBR322/pUC origin of replication
   5309..6169    -  CDS            AmpR: β-lactamase; bla; confers resistance to ampicillin, carbenicillin, and related antibiotics
   6170..6274    -  promoter       AmpR promoter: bla
