[The description below was written by a language model from this plasmid's Addgene catalogue record and pLannotate feature annotations shown in this document.]
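Description:
pCMV-EPN-01 is a 6,305 bp mammalian expression plasmid built on the pCMV(WT) backbone, carrying a synthetic 849 bp open reading frame called EPN-01. It is maintained in E. coli through a high-copy ColE1/pUC-type origin and a β-lactamase (AmpR) gene conferring ampicillin resistance. An f1 phage origin is also present. For selection in mammalian cells, a neomycin phosphotransferase gene sits between an SV40 enhancer/early promoter and an SV40 polyadenylation signal, allowing G418 selection. Short lac promoter/operator, lacI, ble and bom fragments are backbone remnants with no apparent role in the payload.

The insert was cloned between NdeI and XhoI sites. It lies downstream of the human cytomegalovirus immediate-early enhancer and promoter and upstream of the bovine growth hormone polyadenylation signal. A T7 promoter between the CMV promoter and the insert serves as a sequencing primer site, paired with a reverse primer in the bGH region. The catalogue lists a Myc tag and an M1I substitution in the insert, although the record does not give the tag's position. The automated annotation recognises only one segment of the synthetic coding region, a fragment matching the p6 domain of HIV-1 Gag. This domain recruits the host budding factors TSG101 and ALIX. A small hit to a truncated HIV-1 5′ LTR just after the CMV promoter is also reported. The remaining designed portions of EPN-01 are not annotated.

The stated purpose is simply expression of EPN-01. The associated publication title indicates the construct belongs to work in which designed proteins drive the formation of nanocage-containing extracellular vesicles, consistent with inclusion of a viral budding motif.
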