Addgene plasmid #80046: pCMV-EPN-01
Purpose: expression of EPN-01
Depositing lab: Wesley Sundquist. Depositing organization: University of Utah. Publication: Designed proteins induce the formation of nanocage-containing extracellular vesicles. Votteler J, Ogohara C, Yi S, Hsia Y, Nattermann U, Belnap DM, King NP, Sundquist WI. Nature. 2016 Dec 8;540(7632):292-295. doi: 10.1038/nature20607. Epub 2016 Nov 30. PubMed 27919066.
Backbone
  Vector backbone: pCMV(WT)
  Backbone manufacturer: ...
  Backbone size w/o insert (bp): 5478
  Total vector size (bp): 6305
  Vector type: Mammalian Expression
  Selectable markers: Neomycin (select with G418)
Growth in bacteria
  Bacterial resistance: Ampicillin, 100 μg/mL
  Growth temperature: 37°C
  Growth strain: DH5alpha
  Copy number: High Copy
Gene/Insert
  Gene/Insert name: EPN-01
  Species: Synthetic
  Insert size (bp): 849
  Mutation: M1I
  Promoter: CMV
  Tag / fusion protein: Myc
  Cloning method: Restriction Enzyme; 5′ cloning site NdeI (not destroyed); 3′ cloning site XhoI (not destroyed)
  Sequencing primers: 5′ T7; 3′ BGHR
Terms and licenses: Academic/Nonprofit Terms; Industry Terms: Not Available to Industry
How to cite: pCMV-EPN-01 was a gift from Wesley Sundquist (Addgene plasmid # 80046 ; http://n2t.net/addgene:80046 ; RRID:Addgene_80046)
