>Addgene plasmid #80046 | pCMV-EPN-01 | addgene partial sequence | sequence record 157760 | T7 5'-TAATACGACTCACTATAGGG-3'
ATTATCGATCCGGAGGTACCCGGGCGGCCGCATGGGTGCGCGTGCGTCTGGTTCTAAATCTGGCTCCGGC
TCTGACTCTGGTAGCAAAATCGAAGAGCTGTTCAAGAAACACAAGATCGTTGCCGTGCTGCGTGCCAATA
GTGTGGAAGAAGCGAAAAAGAAAGCGCTGGCGGTTTTCCTGGGCGGCGTTCATCTGATTGAAATTACCTT
TACCGTGCCGGATGCGGATACCGTGATTAAGGAACTGAGCTTTCTGAAGGAAATGGGCGCGATTATTGGT
GCGGGCACCGTGACCAGCGTGGAGCAGTGCCGTAAAGCGGTGGAAAGTGGCGCCGAATTCATTGTGAGTC
CGCACCTGGACGAGGAAATTAGCCAATTTTGCAAGGAGAAGGGTGTGTTCTATATGCCAGGCGTTATGAC
CCCGACCGAACTGGTGAAAGCCATGAAACTGGGCCATACCATCTTAAAACTGTTTCCGGGTGAGGTGGTG
GGTCCGCAGTTTGTTAAAGCGATGAAAGGTCCGTTTCCGAATGTGAAATTTGTGCCAACCGGCGGTGTTA
ATCTGGACAATGTGTGCGAATGGTTCAAAGCGGGCGTGCTGGCCGTGGGCGTGGGCAGCGCGTTAGTGAA
AGGCACCCCGGTGGAAGTGGCGGAAAAGGCCAAGGCGTTCGTTGAGAAGATTCGTGGCTGCACCGAACAG
AAACTGATTAGCGAAGAAGATCTGCAGTCTCGTCCGGAACCGACCGCACCGCCGGAAGAATCTTTCCGTT
CTGGTGTTGAAACCACCACGCCACCGCAAA
