>Addgene plasmid #80046 | pCMV-EPN-01 | addgene partial sequence | sequence record 157761 | BGH-rev 5'-TAGAAGGCACAGTCGAGG-3'
AGGGGCTTCATGATGTCCCCATAATTTTTGGCAGAGGGAAAAAGATCTGCTAGCAAGCTTCTCGAGTCAC
TGAGAAGACGGGTCGTTACCGAACAGAGAACGCAGAGAGGTCAGCGGGTACAGTTCTTTGTCGATCGGCT
CCTGTTTTTGCGGTGGCGTGGTGGTTTCAACACCAGAACGGAAAGATTCTTCCGGCGGTGCGGTCGGTTC
CGGACGAGACTGCAGATCTTCTTCGCTAATCAGTTTCTGTTCGGTGCAGCCACGAATCTTCTCAACGAAC
GCCTTGGCCTTTTCCGCCACTTCCACCGGGGTGCCTTTCACTAACGCGCTGCCCACGCCCACGGCCAGCA
CGCCCGCTTTGAACCATTCGCACACATTGTCCAGATTAACACCGCCGGTTGGCACAAATTTCACATTCGG
AAACGGACCTTTCATCGCTTTAACAAACTGCGGACCCACCACCTCACCCGGAAACAGTTTTAAGATGGTA
TGGCCCAGTTTCATGGCTTTCACCAGTTCGGTCGGGGTCATAACGCCTGGCATATAGAACACACCCTTCT
CCTTGCAAAATTGGCTAATTTCCTCGTCCAGGTGCGGACTCACAATGAATTCGGCGCCACTTTCCACCGC
TTTACGGCACTGCTCCACGCTGGTCACGGTGCCCGCACCAATAATCGCGCCCATTTCCTTCAGAAAGCTC
AGTTCCTTAATCACGGTATCCGCATCCGGCACGGTAAAGGTAATTTCAATCAGATGAACGCCGCCCAGGA
AAACCGCCAGCGCTTTCTTTTTCGCTTCTTCCACACTATTGGCACGCAGCACGGCAACGATCTTGTGTTT
CTTGAACAGCTCTTCGATTTTGCTACCAGAGTCAGAGC
